>Addgene plasmid #144233 | TFORF2772 | addgene full sequence | sequence record 404112 | Addgene NGS Result
TTAATGTAGTCTTATGCAATACTCTTGTAGTCTTGCAACATGGTAACGATGAGTTAGCAACATGCCTTAC
AAGGAGAGAAAAAGCACCGTGCATGCCGATTGGTGGAAGTAAGGTGGTACGATCGTGCCTTATTAGGAAG
GCAACAGACGGGTCTGACATGGATTGGACGAACCACTGAATTGCCGCATTGCAGAGATATTGTATTTAAG
TGCCTAGCTCGATACATAAACGGGTCTCTCTGGTTAGACCAGATCTGAGCCTGGGAGCTCTCTGGCTAAC
TAGGGAACCCACTGCTTAAGCCTCAATAAAGCTTGCCTTGAGTGCTTCAAGTAGTGTGTGCCCGTCTGTT
GTGTGACTCTGGTAACTAGAGATCCCTCAGACCCTTTTAGTCAGTGTGGAAAATCTCTAGCAGTGGCGCC
CGAACAGGGACTTGAAAGCGAAAGGGAAACCAGAGGAGCTCTCTCGACGCAGGACTCGGCTTGCTGAAGC
GCGCACGGCAAGAGGCGAGGGGCGGCGACTGGTGAGTACGCCAAAAATTTTGACTAGCGGAGGCTAGAAG
GAGAGAGATGGGTGCGAGAGCGTCAGTATTAAGCGGGGGAGAATTAGATCGCGATGGGAAAAAATTCGGT
TAAGGCCAGGGGGAAAGAAAAAATATAAATTAAAACATATAGTATGGGCAAGCAGGGAGCTAGAACGATT
CGCAGTTAATCCTGGCCTGTTAGAAACATCAGAAGGCTGTAGACAAATACTGGGACAGCTACAACCATCC
CTTCAGACAGGATCAGAAGAACTTAGATCATTATATAATACAGTAGCAACCCTCTATTGTGTGCATCAAA
GGATAGAGATAAAAGACACCAAGGAAGCTTTAGACAAGATAGAGGAAGAGCAAAACAAAAGTAAGACCAC
CGCACAGCAAGCGGCCGCTGATCTTCAGACCTGGAGGAGGAGATATGAGGGACAATTGGAGAAGTGAATT
ATATAAATATAAAGTAGTAAAAATTGAACCATTAGGAGTAGCACCCACCAAGGCAAAGAGAAGAGTGGTG
CAGAGAGAAAAAAGAGCAGTGGGAATAGGAGCTTTGTTCCTTGGGTTCTTGGGAGCAGCAGGAAGCACTA
TGGGCGCAGCGTCAATGACGCTGACGGTACAGGCCAGACAATTATTGTCTGGTATAGTGCAGCAGCAGAA
CAATTTGCTGAGGGCTATTGAGGCGCAACAGCATCTGTTGCAACTCACAGTCTGGGGCATCAAGCAGCTC
CAGGCAAGAATCCTGGCTGTGGAAAGATACCTAAAGGATCAACAGCTCCTGGGGATTTGGGGTTGCTCTG
GAAAACTCATTTGCACCACTGCTGTGCCTTGGAATGCTAGTTGGAGTAATAAATCTCTGGAACAGATTTG
GAATCACACGACCTGGATGGAGTGGGACAGAGAAATTAACAATTACACAAGCTTAATACACTCCTTAATT
GAAGAATCGCAAAACCAGCAAGAAAAGAATGAACAAGAATTATTGGAATTAGATAAATGGGCAAGTTTGT
GGAATTGGTTTAACATAACAAATTGGCTGTGGTATATAAAATTATTCATAATGATAGTAGGAGGCTTGGT
AGGTTTAAGAATAGTTTTTGCTGTACTTTCTATAGTGAATAGAGTTAGGCAGGGATATTCACCATTATCG
TTTCAGACCCACCTCCCAACCCCGAGGGGACCCATGCATTGCATCTCAATTAGTCAGCAACCAGGTGTGG
AAAGTCCCCAGGCTCCCCAGCAGGCAGAAGTATGCAAAGCATGCGTCTCAATTAGTCAGCAACCATAGTC
CCGCCCCTAACTCCGCCCATCCCGCCCCTAACTCCGCCCAGTTCCGCCCATTCTCCGCCCCATGGCTGAC
TAATTTTTTTTATTTATGCAGAGGCCGAGGCCGCCTCGGCCTCTGAGCTATTCCAGAAGTAGTGAGGAGG
CTTTTTTGGAGGCCTAGGCTTTTGCAAAAAGCTTTCTAGAGGTACCACCGGAGCTTACCATGACCGAGTA
CAAGCCCACGGTGCGCCTCGCCACCCGCGACGACGTCCCCAGGGCCGTACGCACCCTCGCCGCCGCGTTC
GCCGACTACCCCGCCACGCGCCACACCGTCGATCCGGACCGCCACATCGAGCGGGTCACCGAGCTGCAAG
AACTCTTCCTCACGCGCGTCGGGCTCGACATCGGCAAGGTGTGGGTCGCGGACGACGGCGCCGCCGTGGC
GGTCTGGACCACGCCGGAGAGCGTCGAAGCGGGGGCGGTGTTCGCCGAGATCGGCCCGCGCATGGCCGAG
TTGAGCGGTTCCCGGCTGGCCGCGCAGCAACAGATGGAAGGCCTCCTGGCGCCGCACCGGCCCAAGGAGC
CCGCGTGGTTCCTGGCCACCGTCGGCGTCTCGCCCGACCACCAGGGCAAGGGTCTGGGCAGCGCCGTCGT
GCTCCCCGGAGTGGAGGCGGCCGAGCGCGCCGGGGTGCCCGCCTTCCTGGAGACCTCCGCGCCCCGCAAC
CTCCCCTTCTACGAGCGGCTCGGCTTCACCGTCACCGCCGACGTCGAGGTGCCCGAAGGACCGCGCACCT
GGTGCATGACCCGCAAGCCCGGTGCCAGTTAACGAATTCTAGATCTTGAGACAAATGGCAGTATTCATCC
ACAATTTTAAAAGAAAAGGGGGGATTGGGGGGTACAGTGCAGGGGAAAGAATAGTAGACATAATAGCAAC
AGACATACAAACTAAAGAATTACAAAAACAAATTACAAAAATTCAAAATTTTCGGGTTTATTACAGGGAC
AGCAGAGATCCACTTTGGCGCCGGCTCGAGGCCTGCAGGTGCAAAGATGGATAAAGTTTTAAACAGAGAG
GAATCTTTGCAGCTAATGGACCTTCTAGGTCTTGAAAGGAGTGGGAATTGGCTCCGGTGCCCGTCAGTGG
GCAGAGCGCACATCGCCCACAGTCCCCGAGAAGTTGGGGGGAGGGGTCGGCAATTGAACCGGTGCCTAGA
GAAGGTGGCGCGGGGTAAACTGGGAAAGTGATGTCGTGTACTGGCTCCGCCTTTTTCCCGAGGGTGGGGG
AGAACCGTATATAAGTGCAGTAGTCGCCGTGAACGTTCTTTTTCGCAACGGGTTTGCCGCCAGAACACAG
GTAAGTGCCGTGTGTGGTTCCCGCGGGCCTGGCCTCTTTACGGGTTATGGCCCTTGCGTGCCTTGAATTA
CTTCCACCTGGCTGCAGTACGTGATTCTTGATCCCGAGCTTCGGGTTGGAAGTGGGTGGGAGAGTTCGAG
GCCTTGCGCTTAAGGAGCCCCTTCGCCTCGTGCTTGAGTTGAGGCCTGGCCTGGGCGCTGGGGCCGCCGC
GTGCGAATCTGGTGGCACCTTCGCGCCTGTCTCGCTGCTTTCGATAAGTCTCTAGCCATTTAAAATTTTT
GATGACCTGCTGCGACGCTTTTTTTCTGGCAAGATAGTCTTGTAAATGCGGGCCAAGATCTGCACACTGG
TATTTCGGTTTTTGGGGCCGCGGGCGGCGACGGGGCCCGTGCGTCCCAGCGCACATGTTCGGCGAGGCGG
GGCCTGCGAGCGCGGCCACCGAGAATCGGACGGGGGTAGTCTCAAGCTGGCCGGCCTGCTCTGGTGCCTG
GCCTCGCGCCGCCGTGTATCGCCCCGCCCTGGGCGGCAAGGCTGGCCCGGTCGGCACCAGTTGCGTGAGC
GGAAAGATGGCCGCTTCCCGGCCCTGCTGCAGGGAGCTCAAAATGGAGGACGCGGCGCTCGGGAGAGCGG
GCGGGTGAGTCACCCACACAAAGGAAAAGGGCCTTTCCGTCCTCAGCCGTCGCTTCATGTGACTCCACGG
AGTACCGGGCGCCGTCCAGGCACCTCGATTAGTTCTCGAGCTTTTGGAGTACGTCGTCTTTAGGTTGGGG
GGAGGGGTTTTATGCGATGGAGTTTCCCCACACTGAGTGGGTGGAGACTGAAGTTAGGCCAGCTTGGCAC
TTGATGTAATTCTCCTTGGAATTTGCCCTTTTTGAGTTTGGATCTTGGTTCATTCTCAAGCCTCAGACAG
TGGTTCAAAGTTTTTTTCTTCCATTTCAGGTGTCGTGAGGCTAGCACCGCCACCATGGAGGCGGCCACCA
CACTGCACCCAGGCCCGCGCCCGGCGCTGCCCCTCGGGGGCCCGGGCCCGCTGGGCGAGTTCCTGCCTCC
ACCCGAGTGCCCGGTCTTCGAACCCAGCTGGGAAGAGTTCGCGGACCCCTTCGCTTTCATCCACAAGATC
CGGCCCATAGCCGAGCAGACTGGCATCTGTAAGGTGCGGCCGCCGCCGGATTGGCAGCCACCATTTGCAT
GTGATGTTGATAAACTTCATTTTACGCCACGTATCCAGAGACTGAATGAATTGGAGGCCCAAACTCGTGT
AAAATTGAATTTCTTGGACCAGATTGCAAAGTACTGGGAGTTACAGGGAAGTACTCTGAAAATTCCACAT
GTGGAGAGGAAGATCTTGGACTTATTTCAGCTTAATAAGTTAGTTGCAGAAGAAGGTGGATTTGCAGTTG
TTTGCAAGGATAGAAAATGGACCAAAATTGCTACCAAGATGGGGTTTGCTCCTGGCAAAGCAGTGGGCTC
ACATATCAGAGGGCATTATGAACGAATTCTCAACCCCTACAACTTATTCCTGTCCGGAGACAGCCTAAGG
TGTTTGCAGAAGCCAAACCTGACCACAGACACTAAGGACAAGGAGTACAAACCCCATGATATTCCCCAGA
GGCAGTCTGTGCAGCCTTCGGAAACGTGCCCCCCAGCCCGACGAGCAAAACGCATGAGAGCAGAGAGACA
GAGTCTCGCTGTGTTGCCCAGGCTGGAGTGCAGTGGCGCGATCTTGGCTCACTGCAACCTCCGCCTCCTA
GATTCCAGCAATTCTTCTGCCTCAGCCTCCCAAGCCATGAATATTAAAATAGAACCCGAGGAGACAACGG
AAGCCAGAACTCATAATCTGAGACGTCGAATGGGTTGTCCAACTCCAAAATGTGAAAATGAGAAAGAAAT
GAAGAGTAGCATCAAGCAAGAACCTATTGAGAGGAAAGATTATATTGTAGAAAATGAGAAGGAAAAGCCC
AAGAGTCGATCTAAAAAAGCCACCAATGCTGTGGACCTGTATGTCTGTCTTTTATGTGGCAGTGGCAATG
ATGAAGACCGGCTACTGTTGTGTGATGGCTGTGATGACAGTTACCATACCTTTTGCTTGATCCCACCTCT
CCATGATGTTCCCAAGGGAGACTGGAGGTGTCCTAAGTGTTTGGCTCAGGAATGTAGTAAGCCACAAGAA
GCATTTGGCTTTGAACAAGCAGCCAGGGACTATACCCTCCGTACTTTTGGGGAAATGGCAGATGCGTTCA
AATCTGATTACTTCAACATGCCAGTCCATATGGTCCCCACAGAGCTTGTTGAGAAAGAATTTTGGAGACT
AGTAAGCACTATTGAGGAGGATGTCACAGTGGAATATGGAGCTGACATTGCCTCAAAGGAATTTGGCAGT
GGCTTTCCTGTCCGAGATGGGAAAATCAAACTCTCACCTGAGGAAGAGGAGTATCTTGATAGTGGCTGGA
ATTTGAACAACATGCCAGTGATGGAGCAGTCTGTCCTTGCACATATTACTGCTGATATATGTGGCATGAA
ACTTCCTTGGTTGTATGTGGGAATGTGCTTTTCTTCATTCTGTTGGCACATTGAAGACCACTGGAGCTAT
TCAATTAACTACTTGCACTGGGGTGAGCCAAAAACCTGGTATGGAGTCCCAGGGTATGCTGCTGAGCAGC
TAGAAAATGTAATGAAGAAACTAGCTCCAGAACTCTTTGTGTCCCAGCCGGATCTCCTCCATCAGCTTGT
GACCATCATGAACCCCAATACCCTGATGACTCATGAAGTGCCTGTTTACCGAACTAATCAGTGTGCTGGG
GAGTTTGTGATTACATTTCCAAGAGCCTACCACAGTGGTTTTAACCAGGGTTTTAATTTTGCTGAGGCTG
TTAACTTCTGCACTGTTGATTGGCTGCCATTAGGCCGACAGTGTGTGGAGCATTATCGCTTGCTTCATCG
ATATTGTGTGTTTTCCCACGATGAGATGATCTGCAAGATGGCTTCCAAGGCTGATGTATTAGATGTTGTA
GTGGCTTCAACTGTTCAGAAAGACATGGCCATTATGATTGAGGATGAGAAAGCTTTAAGAGAAACTGTCC
GTAAATTGGGAGTGATTGATTCGGAAAGAATGGATTTTGAGCTGTTGCCAGATGATGAACGTCAGTGTGT
AAAATGCAAAACTACATGCTTCATGTCTGCCATCTCCTGTTCTTGTAAACCTGGCCTTCTTGTTTGCCTG
CATCATGTAAAAGAATTGTGTTCCTGTCCTCCTTACAAATATAAATTGCGGTATAGGTACACGCTGGATG
ATCTCTACCCTATGATGAATGCATTGAAGCTTCGAGCAGAATCTTACAACGAATGGGCCTTGAATGTGAA
TGAAGCTTTGGAGGCAAAGATCAACAAGAAGAAAAGCCTTGTCAGCTTCAAGGCTTTAATTGAAGAATCT
GAAATGAAGAAATTCCCAGACAATGATCTTTTGCGACACCTTCGCCTAGTCACACAGGATGCAGAGAAGT
GTGCCTCTGTTGCGCAGCAGTTGCTTAATGGCAAAAGGCAAACTAGATATCGATCTGGTGGAGGGAAATC
CCAAAATCAGTTGACAGTGAATGAGCTCCGGCAGTTTGTAACACAGCTGTATGCTCTTCCATGTGTCCTC
AGTCAGACACCATTACTAAAGGATCTCTTGAATCGTGTAGAAGATTTTCAACAGCATAGTCAGAAACTAC
TCTCTGAGGAAACGCCTAGTGCTGCGGAGCTGCAGGACTTGCTAGATGTCAGCTTTGAATTTGATGTTGA
ACTTCCACAGCTTGCTGAGATGCGTATCCGTTTGGAACAAGCCCGTTGGCTAGAAGAGGTGCAGCAAGCT
TGCCTAGACCCCAGCTCCCTTACTTTAGATGATATGAGACGTCTCATAGACCTAGGGGTAGGGCTGGCCC
CGTATTCAGCAGTGGAGAAAGCTATGGCCCGGCTGCAGGAACTGCTCACAGTGTCAGAGCACTGGGACGA
CAAAGCCAAGAGTCTCCTCAAGGCCAGGCCACGACATTCATTGAATAGCCTTGCTACGGCAGTAAAGGAA
ATCGAAGAGATCCCTGCATATCTGCCCAATGGTGCGGCTCTGAAAGACTCAGTGCAGAGAGCCAGAGACT
GGCTTCAGGATGTAGAGGGCCTGCAGGCTGGAGGACGTGTGCCAGTGTTAGACACACTCATAGAACTTGT
TACACGAGGCCGATCTATCCCCGTACATCTGAATTCTTTGCCAAGACTGGAAACCCTAGTAGCTGAGGTT
CAGGCTTGGAAAGAATGTGCTGTTAATACATTCTTGACTGAGAATTCTCCATATTCTCTCTTAGAGGTGC
TGTGTCCTCGATGTGATATTGGCCTTTTGGGATTGAAAAGGAAGCAGAGAAAGTTAAAGGAGCCCTTGCC
AAATGGAAAGAAAAAAAGCACCAAATTAGAGAGTCTGAGTGACCTGGAGAGAGCTTTAACTGAAAGCAAG
GAGACTGCTTCAGCTATGGCAACTCTTGGGGAAGCTCGCCTAAGGGAAATGGAAGCCTTGCAGTCTCTCA
GACTCGCCAATGAAGGGAAATTGCTGTCGCCTCTCCAAGATGTGGATATAAAAATCTGCCTATGTCAGAA
GGCCCCAGCTGCCCCTATGATTCAATGTGAACTCTGCAGGGATGCTTTCCACACCAGTTGTGTGGCGGTA
CCCAGTATTTCACAGGGCCTGCGAATCTGGCTTTGTCCCCATTGTCGGAGGTCAGAGAAACCTCCATTAG
AGAAAATTCTGCCCCTGCTCGCCTCCCTTCAGCGTATCCGAGTTCGCCTTCCTGAGGGAGATGCACTTCG
ATATATGATTGAAAGAACCGTGAACTGGCAGCACAGAGCCCAGCAACTGCTTTCGTCAGGGAATCTTAAA
TTTGTGCAAGATCGAGTGGGCTCAGGACTGTTATATAGCAGATGGCAAGCCTCAGCAGGACAGGTGTCAG
ACACAAACAAGGTATCTCAACCTCCTGGCACAACATCATTTTCTTTGCCTGATGACTGGGACAACAGAAC
CTCATATTTGCACTCCCCCTTCTCAACTGGACGAAGTTGTATCCCCCTCCATGGTGTTAGTCCAGAAGTG
AATGAACTATTGATGGAAGCCCAGCTGCTCCAGGTATCCCTTCCTGAAATTCAGGAACTTTACCAGACTT
TACTTGCAAAGCCAAGCCCTGCTCAGCAGACTGACCGAAGCTCACCAGTGAGACCCAGCAGTGAGAAGAA
TGACTGTTGCCGAGGGAAGCGAGATGGAATTAACAGTCTTGAGAGAAAACTGAAGAGACGCCTGGAAAGA
GAGGGCCTCTCCAGTGAGCGGTGGGAACGAGTTAAGAAAATGCGGACCCCCAAAAAGAAGAAAATCAAAC
TGAGCCACCCCAAGGACATGAACAATTTCAAGTTAGAGAGAGAGCGTAGCTATGAATTAGTTCGTTCTGC
TGAAACTCATTCCCTGCCCTCAGACACATCCTATTCCGAACAGGAAGACTCTGAGGATGAAGATGCCATC
TGCCCAGCTGTGAGCTGCCTGCAGCCAGAAGGAGATGAGGTGGACTGGGTCCAGTGTGATGGCAGCTGCA
ATCAGTGGTTTCATCAGGTCTGTGTTGGTGTCTCCCCAGAGATGGCAGAGAAAGAAGACTACATCTGTGT
GCGCTGTACTGTGAAGGACGCACCAAGCCGAAAGTAGTAATGAACTAGTCCGTAACTTGAAAGTATTTCG
ATTTCTTGGCTTTATATATCTTGTGGAAAGGACGAGCACGTATACGATAACACTGCCGAACGCGTTAAGT
CGACAATCAACCTCTGGATTACAAAATTTGTGAAAGATTGACTGGTATTCTTAACTATGTTGCTCCTTTT
ACGCTATGTGGATACGCTGCTTTAATGCCTTTGTATCATGCTATTGCTTCCCGTATGGCTTTCATTTTCT
CCTCCTTGTATAAATCCTGGTTGCTGTCTCTTTATGAGGAGTTGTGGCCCGTTGTCAGGCAACGTGGCGT
GGTGTGCACTGTGTTTGCTGACGCAACCCCCACTGGTTGGGGCATTGCCACCACCTGTCAGCTCCTTTCC
GGGACTTTCGCTTTCCCCCTCCCTATTGCCACGGCGGAACTCATCGCCGCCTGCCTTGCCCGCTGCTGGA
CAGGGGCTCGGCTGTTGGGCACTGACAATTCCGTGGTGTTGTCGGGGAAATCATCGTCCTTTCCTTGGCT
GCTCGCCTGTGTTGCCACCTGGATTCTGCGCGGGACGTCCTTCTGCTACGTCCCTTCGGCCCTCAATCCA
GCGGACCTTCCTTCCCGCGGCCTGCTGCCGGCTCTGCGGCCTCTTCCGCGTCTTCGCCTTCGCCCTCAGA
CGAGTCGGATCTCCCTTTGGGCCGCCTCCCCGCGTCGACTTTAAGACCAATGACTTACAAGGCAGCTGTA
GATCTTAGCCACTTTTTAAAAGAAAAGGGGGGACTGGAAGGGCTAATTCACTCCCAACGAAGACAAGATC
TGCTTTTTGCTTGTACTGGGTCTCTCTGGTTAGACCAGATCTGAGCCTGGGAGCTCTCTGGCTAACTAGG
GAACCCACTGCTTAAGCCTCAATAAAGCTTGCCTTGAGTGCTTCAAGTAGTGTGTGCCCGTCTGTTGTGT
GACTCTGGTAACTAGAGATCCCTCAGACCCTTTTAGTCAGTGTGGAAAATCTCTAGCAGTACGTATAGTA
GTTCATGTCATCTTATTATTCAGTATTTATAACTTGCAAAGAAATGAATATCAGAGAGTGAGAGGAACTT
GTTTATTGCAGCTTATAATGGTTACAAATAAAGCAATAGCATCACAAATTTCACAAATAAAGCATTTTTT
TCACTGCATTCTAGTTGTGGTTTGTCCAAACTCATCAATGTATCTTATCATGTCTGGCTCTAGCTATCCC
GCCCCTAACTCCGCCCATCCCGCCCCTAACTCCGCCCAGTTCCGCCCATTCTCCGCCCCATGGCTGACTA
ATTTTTTTTATTTATGCAGAGGCCGAGGCCGCCTCGGCCTCTGAGCTATTCCAGAAGTAGTGAGGAGGCT
TTTTTGGAGGCCTAGGGACGTACCCAATTCGCCCTATAGTGAGTCGTATTACGCGCGCTCACTGGCCGTC
GTTTTACAACGTCGTGACTGGGAAAACCCTGGCGTTACCCAACTTAATCGCCTTGCAGCACATCCCCCTT
TCGCCAGCTGGCGTAATAGCGAAGAGGCCCGCACCGATCGCCCTTCCCAACAGTTGCGCAGCCTGAATGG
CGAATGGG
[124 nt withheld, positions 10439-10562]
C
[91 nt withheld, positions 10564-10654]
A
[49 nt withheld, positions 10656-10704]
CCTTTGACGTTGGAGTCCACGTTCTTT
[37 nt withheld, positions 10732-10768]
ACCCTATCTCGGTCTATTCTTTTGATTTATAAGGGATTTTGCCGATTTCGGCCTATTGGTTAAAAAATGA
GCTGATTTAACAAAAATTTAACGCGAATTTTAACAAAATATTAACGCTTACAATTTAGGTGGCACTTTTC
GGGGAAATGTGCGCGGAACCCCTATTTGTTTATTTTTCTAAATACATTCAAATATGTATCCGCTCATGAG
ACAATAACCCTGATAAATGCTTCAATAATATTGAAAAAGGAAGAGTATGAGTATTCAACATTTCCGTGTC
GCCCTTATTCCCTTTTTTGCGGCATTTTGCCTTCCTGTTTTTGCTCACCCAGAAACGCTGGTGAAAGTAA
AAGATGCTGAAGATCAGTTGGGTGCACGAGTGGGTTACATCGAACTGGATCTCAACAGCGGTAAGATCCT
TGAGAGTTTTCGCCCCGAAGAACGTTTTCCAATGATGAGCACTTTTAAAGTTCTGCTATGTGGCGCGGTA
TTATCCCGTATTGACGCCGGGCAAGAGCAACTCGGTCGCCGCATACACTATTCTCAGAATGACTTGGTTG
AGTACTCACCAGTCACAGAAAAGCATCTTACGGATGGCATGACAGTAAGAGAATTATGCAGTGCTGCCAT
AACCATGAGTGATAACACTGCGGCCAACTTACTTCTGACAACGATCGGAGGACCGAAGGAGCTAACCGCT
TTTTTGCACAACATGGGGGATCATGTAACTCGCCTTGATCGTTGGGAACCGGAGCTGAATGAAGCCATAC
CAAACGACGAGCGTGACACCACGATGCCTGTAGCAATGGCAACAACGTTGCGCAAACTATTAACTGGCGA
ACTACTTACTCTAGCTTCCCGGCAACAATTAATAGACTGGATGGAGGCGGATAAAGTTGCAGGACCACTT
CTGCGCTCGGCCCTTCCGGCTGGCTGGTTTATTGCTGATAAATCTGGAGCCGGTGAGCGTGGGTCTCGCG
GTATCATTGCAGCACTGGGGCCAGATGGTAAGCCCTCCCGTATCGTAGTTATCTACACGACGGGGAGTCA
GGCAACTATGGATGAACGAAATAGACAGATCGCTGAGATAGGTGCCTCACTGATTAAGCATTGGTAACTG
TCAGACCAAGTTTACTCATATATACTTTAGATTGATTTAAAACTTCATTTTTAATTTAAAAGGATCTAGG
TGAAGATCCTTTTTGATAATCTCATGACCAAAATCCCTTAACGTGAGTTTTCGTTCCACTGAGCGTCAGA
CCCCGTAGAAAAGATCAAAGGATCTTCTTGAGATCCTTTTTTTCTGCGCGTAATCTGCTGCTTGCAAACA
AAAAAACCACCGCTACCAGCGGTGGTTTGTTTGCCGGATCAAGAGCTACCAACTCTTTTTCCGAAGGTAA
CTGGCTTCAGCAGAGCGCAGATACCAAATACTGTTCTTCTAGTGTAGCCGTAGTTAGGCCACCACTTCAA
GAACTCTGTAGCACCGCCTACATACCTCGCTCTGCTAATCCTGTTACCAGTGGCTGCTGCCAGTGGCGAT
AAGTCGTGTCTTACCGGGTTGGACTCAAGACGATAGTTACCGGATAAGGCGCAGCGGTCGGGCTGAACGG
GGGGTTCGTGCACACAGCCCAGCTTGGAGCGAACGACCTACACCGAACTGAGATACCTACAGCGTGAGCT
ATGAGAAAGCGCCACGCTTCCCGAAGGGAGAAAGGCGGACAGGTATCCGGTAAGCGGCAGGGTCGGAACA
GGAGAGCGCACGAGGGAGCTTCCAGGGGGAAACGCCTGGTATCTTTATAGTCCTGTCGGGTTTCGCCACC
TCTGACTTGAGCGTCGATTTTTGTGATGCTCGTCAGGGGGGCGGAGCCTATGGAAAAACGCCAGCAACGC
GGCCTTTTTACGGTTCCTGGCCTTTTGCTGGCCTTTTGCTCACATGTTCTTTCCTGCGTTATCCCCTGAT
TCTGTGGATAACCGTATTACCGCCTTTGAGTGAGCTGATACCGCTCGCCGCAGCCGAACGACCGAGCGCA
GCGAGTCAGTGAGCGAGGAAGCGGAAGAGCGCCCAATACGCAAACCGCCTCTCCCCGCGCGTTGGCCGAT
TCATTAATGCAGCTGGCACGACAGGTTTCCCGACTGGAAAGCGGGCAGTGAGCGCAACGCAATTAATGTG
AGTTAGCTCACTCATTAGGCACCCCAGGCTTTACACTTTATGCTTCCGGCTCGTATGTTGTGTGGAATTG
TGAGCGGATAACAATTTCACACAGGAAACAGCTATGACCATGATTACGCCAAGCGCGCAATTAACCCTCA
CTAAAGGGAACAAAAGCTGGAGCTGCAAGC
Features (pLannotate 1.2.2; 31 found; start..end, strand, type, name):
      5..231     +  promoter       RSV promoter: Rous sarcoma virus enhancer/promoter
    232..412     +  LTR            5' LTR (truncated): truncated 5' long terminal repeat (LTR) from HIV-1
    459..584     +  misc_feature   HIV-1 Ψ: packaging signal of human immunodeficiency virus type 1
    568..931     +  CDS            HIV-1 gag (fragment): gag protein from human immunodeficiency virus 1; gag
   1077..1310    +  misc_feature   RRE: The Rev response element (RRE) of HIV-1 allows for Rev-dependent mRNA export from the nucleus to the cytoplasm.
   1687..1713    +  CDS            Rev (fragment): human immunodeficiency virus 1 (HIV-1) Rev protein; rev; enhances nuclear export of unspliced and incompletely spliced viral mRNAs
   1720..1743    +  promoter       SV40 promoter (fragment): SV40 early promoter
   1744..1815    +  promoter       SV40 promoter (fragment): SV40 enhancer and early promoter
   1839..1974    +  rep_origin     SV40 ori: SV40 origin of replication
   2020..2616    +  CDS            PuroR (fragment): puromycin N-acetyltransferase; pac from Streptomyces; confers resistance to puromycin
   2665..2782    +  misc_feature   cPPT/CTS: central polypurine tract and central termination sequence of HIV-1
   2847..2913    +  CDS            small t antigen (fragment): SV40 (simian virus 40) small t antigen
   2920..4098    +  promoter       EF-1α promoter: strong constitutive promoter for human elongation factor EF-1α
   4115..8854    +  CDS            KDM5B: KDM5B_HUMAN - Also known as JARID1B, PLU1, RBBP2H1. Experimental evidence at protein level: Swiss-Prot protein existence level 1. Histone demethylase that demethylates 'Lys-4' of histone H3, thereby playing a central role in histone code (PubMed:24952722, PubMed:27214403, PubMed:28262558). Does not demethylate histone H3 'Lys-9' or H3 'Lys-27'. Demethylates trimethylated, dimethylated and monomethylated H3 'Lys-4'. Acts as a transcriptional corepressor for FOXG1B and PAX9. Favors the proliferation of breast cancer cells by repressing tumor suppressor genes such as BRCA1 and HOXA5 (PubMed:24952
   8870..8923    +  promoter       U6 promoter (fragment): RNA polymerase III promoter for human U6 snRNA
   8965..9553    +  misc_feature   WPRE: woodchuck hepatitis virus posttranscriptional regulatory element
   9604..9623    +  misc_feature   cPPT/CTS (fragment): central polypurine tract and central termination sequence of HIV-1
   9625..9858    +  LTR            3' LTR (ΔU3): self-inactivating 3' long terminal repeat (LTR) from HIV-1
   9936..10057   +  polyA_signal   SV40 poly(A) signal: SV40 polyadenylation signal
  10097..10232   +  rep_origin     SV40 ori: SV40 origin of replication
  10253..10271   -  promoter       T7 promoter: promoter for bacteriophage T7 RNA polymerase
  10279..10434   +  CDS            lacZα (fragment): LacZα fragment of β-galactosidase; lacZ fragment
  10439..10867   +  rep_origin     f1 ori (sequence partly withheld): f1 bacteriophage origin of replication; arrow indicates direction of (+) strand synthesis
  10920..11024   +  promoter       AmpR promoter: bla
  11025..11885   +  CDS            AmpR: β-lactamase; bla; confers resistance to ampicillin, carbenicillin, and related antibiotics
  12056..12644   +  rep_origin     ori: high-copy-number ColE1/pMB1/pBR322/pUC origin of replication
  12827..12919   +  CDS            lacI (fragment): lac repressor; lacI; The lac repressor binds to the lac operator to inhibit transcription in E. coli. This inhibition can be relieved by adding lactose or isopropyl-β-D-thiogalactopyranoside (IPTG).
  12932..12953   +  protein_bind   CAP binding site: CAP binding activates transcription in the presence of cAMP. E. coli catabolite activator protein
  12968..12998   +  promoter       lac promoter: promoter for the E. coli lac operon
  13002..13024   +  protein_bind   lac operator (fragment): The lac repressor binds to the lac operator to inhibit transcription in E. coli. This inhibition can be relieved by adding lactose or isopropyl-β-D-thiogalactopyranoside (IPTG). lac repressor encoded by lacI
  13067..13085   +  promoter       T3 promoter: promoter for bacteriophage T3 RNA polymerase
