[The description below was written by a language model from this plasmid's Addgene catalogue record and pLannotate feature annotations shown in this document.]
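Description:
TFORF2772 is a lentiviral mammalian expression plasmid built on the pLX_TRC317 backbone and carrying the human KDM5B open reading frame. It belongs to a barcoded transcription factor ORF collection intended for overexpression studies and pooled screens. In bacteria it is maintained through a high-copy ColE1/pUC-type origin and selected with ampicillin via the β-lactamase gene. An f1 origin and remnants of a lac/lacZα cloning region with flanking T7 and T3 promoters are also present in the backbone. The depositor notes that the plasmid can recombine, which is a common concern for LTR-containing vectors with large inserts.

The viral portion follows a third-generation, self-inactivating design. An RSV promoter fused to a truncated HIV-1 5' LTR drives genomic RNA production in packaging cells. It is followed by the Ψ packaging signal, a gag fragment, the Rev response element for Rev-dependent nuclear export, and a cPPT/CTS element. The 3' LTR carries the ΔU3 deletion and is followed by an SV40 polyadenylation signal.

Within the provirus, SV40 early promoter sequences precede a puromycin N-acetyltransferase gene, allowing selection of transduced cells. The EF-1α promoter drives constitutive expression of KDM5B, a histone H3 lysine 4 demethylase that also acts as a transcriptional corepressor. A WPRE downstream of the ORF enhances transcript stability and expression.

The catalogue entry describes a unique 24-bp barcode that identifies the ORF in pooled screens, but the feature table does not annotate it, so its position cannot be stated from the record. A short U6 promoter fragment is annotated between the ORF and the WPRE. The ORF was made synthetically.
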