Addgene plasmid #144233: TFORF2772
Purpose: Lentiviral vector for overexpressing transcription factor ORFs with unique 24-bp barcodes. Barcodes facilitate identification of transcription factors in pooled screens.
Depositing lab: Feng Zhang. Depositing organization: Broad Institute. Publication: A transcription factor atlas of directed differentiation. Joung J, Ma S, Tay T, Geiger-Schuller KR, Kirchgatterer PC, Verdine VK, Guo B, Arias-Garcia MA, Allen WE, Singh A, Kuksenko O, Abudayyeh OO, Gootenberg JS, Fu Z, Macrae RK, Buenrostro JD, Regev A, Zhang F. Cell. 2023 Jan 5;186(1):209-229.e26. doi: 10.1016/j.cell.2022.11.026. PubMed 36608654.
Backbone
  Vector backbone: pLX_TRC317
  Backbone manufacturer: Broad Institute Genetic Perturbation Platform
  Backbone size w/o insert (bp): 8264
  Vector type: Mammalian Expression, Lentiviral
  Selectable markers: Puromycin
Growth in bacteria
  Bacterial resistance: Ampicillin, 100 μg/mL
  Growth temperature: 37°C
  Growth strain: NEB Stable
  Copy number: High Copy
Gene/Insert
  Gene/Insert name: KDM5B
  Species: H. sapiens (human)
  Insert size (bp): 4844
  Entrez Gene: KDM5B (a.k.a. CT31, JARID1B, MRT65, PLU-1, PLU1, PPP1R98, PUT1, RBBP2H1A, RBP2-H1)
  Promoter: EF1a
  Cloning method: Unknown
  Sequencing primers: 5′ GGGTGGAGACTGAAGTTAGGCCAG; 3′ CACATAGCGTAAAAGGAGCAACATAG
Terms and licenses: Academic/Nonprofit Terms; Industry Terms: Not Available to Industry
Depositor comments: NM_001314042,ENST00000367264 . The transcription factor ORF portion of this plasmid was synthesized by Genewiz. Please test multiple small colonies in case of plasmid recombination. To make this collection available in a timely manner, a portion of this collection was not fully sequenced by Addgene. If an Addgene verified full plasmid sequence is not available, please contact us prior to placing an order to request the full sequence.
How to cite: TFORF2772 was a gift from Feng Zhang (Addgene plasmid # 144233 ; http://n2t.net/addgene:144233 ; RRID:Addgene_144233)
