>Addgene plasmid #144233 | TFORF2772 | depositor partial sequence | sequence record 284814 | Insert
ACCGCCACCATGGAGGCGGCCACCACACTGCACCCAGGCCCGCGCCCGGCGCTGCCCCTCGGGGGCCCGG
GCCCGCTGGGCGAGTTCCTGCCTCCACCCGAGTGCCCGGTCTTCGAACCCAGCTGGGAAGAGTTCGCGGA
CCCCTTCGCTTTCATCCACAAGATCCGGCCCATAGCCGAGCAGACTGGCATCTGTAAGGTGCGGCCGCCG
CCGGATTGGCAGCCACCATTTGCATGTGATGTTGATAAACTTCATTTTACGCCACGTATCCAGAGACTGA
ATGAATTGGAGGCCCAAACTCGTGTAAAATTGAATTTCTTGGACCAGATTGCAAAGTACTGGGAGTTACA
GGGAAGTACTCTGAAAATTCCACATGTGGAGAGGAAGATCTTGGACTTATTTCAGCTTAATAAGTTAGTT
GCAGAAGAAGGTGGATTTGCAGTTGTTTGCAAGGATAGAAAATGGACCAAAATTGCTACCAAGATGGGGT
TTGCTCCTGGCAAAGCAGTGGGCTCACATATCAGAGGGCATTATGAACGAATTCTCAACCCCTACAACTT
ATTCCTGTCCGGAGACAGCCTAAGGTGTTTGCAGAAGCCAAACCTGACCACAGACACTAAGGACAAGGAG
TACAAACCCCATGATATTCCCCAGAGGCAGTCTGTGCAGCCTTCGGAAACGTGCCCCCCAGCCCGACGAG
CAAAACGCATGAGAGCAGAGAGACAGAGTCTCGCTGTGTTGCCCAGGCTGGAGTGCAGTGGCGCGATCTT
GGCTCACTGCAACCTCCGCCTCCTAGATTCCAGCAATTCTTCTGCCTCAGCCTCCCAAGCCATGAATATT
AAAATAGAACCCGAGGAGACAACGGAAGCCAGAACTCATAATCTGAGACGTCGAATGGGTTGTCCAACTC
CAAAATGTGAAAATGAGAAAGAAATGAAGAGTAGCATCAAGCAAGAACCTATTGAGAGGAAAGATTATAT
TGTAGAAAATGAGAAGGAAAAGCCCAAGAGTCGATCTAAAAAAGCCACCAATGCTGTGGACCTGTATGTC
TGTCTTTTATGTGGCAGTGGCAATGATGAAGACCGGCTACTGTTGTGTGATGGCTGTGATGACAGTTACC
ATACCTTTTGCTTGATCCCACCTCTCCATGATGTTCCCAAGGGAGACTGGAGGTGTCCTAAGTGTTTGGC
TCAGGAATGTAGTAAGCCACAAGAAGCATTTGGCTTTGAACAAGCAGCCAGGGACTATACCCTCCGTACT
TTTGGGGAAATGGCAGATGCGTTCAAATCTGATTACTTCAACATGCCAGTCCATATGGTCCCCACAGAGC
TTGTTGAGAAAGAATTTTGGAGACTAGTAAGCACTATTGAGGAGGATGTCACAGTGGAATATGGAGCTGA
CATTGCCTCAAAGGAATTTGGCAGTGGCTTTCCTGTCCGAGATGGGAAAATCAAACTCTCACCTGAGGAA
GAGGAGTATCTTGATAGTGGCTGGAATTTGAACAACATGCCAGTGATGGAGCAGTCTGTCCTTGCACATA
TTACTGCTGATATATGTGGCATGAAACTTCCTTGGTTGTATGTGGGAATGTGCTTTTCTTCATTCTGTTG
GCACATTGAAGACCACTGGAGCTATTCAATTAACTACTTGCACTGGGGTGAGCCAAAAACCTGGTATGGA
GTCCCAGGGTATGCTGCTGAGCAGCTAGAAAATGTAATGAAGAAACTAGCTCCAGAACTCTTTGTGTCCC
AGCCGGATCTCCTCCATCAGCTTGTGACCATCATGAACCCCAATACCCTGATGACTCATGAAGTGCCTGT
TTACCGAACTAATCAGTGTGCTGGGGAGTTTGTGATTACATTTCCAAGAGCCTACCACAGTGGTTTTAAC
CAGGGTTTTAATTTTGCTGAGGCTGTTAACTTCTGCACTGTTGATTGGCTGCCATTAGGCCGACAGTGTG
TGGAGCATTATCGCTTGCTTCATCGATATTGTGTGTTTTCCCACGATGAGATGATCTGCAAGATGGCTTC
CAAGGCTGATGTATTAGATGTTGTAGTGGCTTCAACTGTTCAGAAAGACATGGCCATTATGATTGAGGAT
GAGAAAGCTTTAAGAGAAACTGTCCGTAAATTGGGAGTGATTGATTCGGAAAGAATGGATTTTGAGCTGT
TGCCAGATGATGAACGTCAGTGTGTAAAATGCAAAACTACATGCTTCATGTCTGCCATCTCCTGTTCTTG
TAAACCTGGCCTTCTTGTTTGCCTGCATCATGTAAAAGAATTGTGTTCCTGTCCTCCTTACAAATATAAA
TTGCGGTATAGGTACACGCTGGATGATCTCTACCCTATGATGAATGCATTGAAGCTTCGAGCAGAATCTT
ACAACGAATGGGCCTTGAATGTGAATGAAGCTTTGGAGGCAAAGATCAACAAGAAGAAAAGCCTTGTCAG
CTTCAAGGCTTTAATTGAAGAATCTGAAATGAAGAAATTCCCAGACAATGATCTTTTGCGACACCTTCGC
CTAGTCACACAGGATGCAGAGAAGTGTGCCTCTGTTGCGCAGCAGTTGCTTAATGGCAAAAGGCAAACTA
GATATCGATCTGGTGGAGGGAAATCCCAAAATCAGTTGACAGTGAATGAGCTCCGGCAGTTTGTAACACA
GCTGTATGCTCTTCCATGTGTCCTCAGTCAGACACCATTACTAAAGGATCTCTTGAATCGTGTAGAAGAT
TTTCAACAGCATAGTCAGAAACTACTCTCTGAGGAAACGCCTAGTGCTGCGGAGCTGCAGGACTTGCTAG
ATGTCAGCTTTGAATTTGATGTTGAACTTCCACAGCTTGCTGAGATGCGTATCCGTTTGGAACAAGCCCG
TTGGCTAGAAGAGGTGCAGCAAGCTTGCCTAGACCCCAGCTCCCTTACTTTAGATGATATGAGACGTCTC
ATAGACCTAGGGGTAGGGCTGGCCCCGTATTCAGCAGTGGAGAAAGCTATGGCCCGGCTGCAGGAACTGC
TCACAGTGTCAGAGCACTGGGACGACAAAGCCAAGAGTCTCCTCAAGGCCAGGCCACGACATTCATTGAA
TAGCCTTGCTACGGCAGTAAAGGAAATCGAAGAGATCCCTGCATATCTGCCCAATGGTGCGGCTCTGAAA
GACTCAGTGCAGAGAGCCAGAGACTGGCTTCAGGATGTAGAGGGCCTGCAGGCTGGAGGACGTGTGCCAG
TGTTAGACACACTCATAGAACTTGTTACACGAGGCCGATCTATCCCCGTACATCTGAATTCTTTGCCAAG
ACTGGAAACCCTAGTAGCTGAGGTTCAGGCTTGGAAAGAATGTGCTGTTAATACATTCTTGACTGAGAAT
TCTCCATATTCTCTCTTAGAGGTGCTGTGTCCTCGATGTGATATTGGCCTTTTGGGATTGAAAAGGAAGC
AGAGAAAGTTAAAGGAGCCCTTGCCAAATGGAAAGAAAAAAAGCACCAAATTAGAGAGTCTGAGTGACCT
GGAGAGAGCTTTAACTGAAAGCAAGGAGACTGCTTCAGCTATGGCAACTCTTGGGGAAGCTCGCCTAAGG
GAAATGGAAGCCTTGCAGTCTCTCAGACTCGCCAATGAAGGGAAATTGCTGTCGCCTCTCCAAGATGTGG
ATATAAAAATCTGCCTATGTCAGAAGGCCCCAGCTGCCCCTATGATTCAATGTGAACTCTGCAGGGATGC
TTTCCACACCAGTTGTGTGGCGGTACCCAGTATTTCACAGGGCCTGCGAATCTGGCTTTGTCCCCATTGT
CGGAGGTCAGAGAAACCTCCATTAGAGAAAATTCTGCCCCTGCTCGCCTCCCTTCAGCGTATCCGAGTTC
GCCTTCCTGAGGGAGATGCACTTCGATATATGATTGAAAGAACCGTGAACTGGCAGCACAGAGCCCAGCA
ACTGCTTTCGTCAGGGAATCTTAAATTTGTGCAAGATCGAGTGGGCTCAGGACTGTTATATAGCAGATGG
CAAGCCTCAGCAGGACAGGTGTCAGACACAAACAAGGTATCTCAACCTCCTGGCACAACATCATTTTCTT
TGCCTGATGACTGGGACAACAGAACCTCATATTTGCACTCCCCCTTCTCAACTGGACGAAGTTGTATCCC
CCTCCATGGTGTTAGTCCAGAAGTGAATGAACTATTGATGGAAGCCCAGCTGCTCCAGGTATCCCTTCCT
GAAATTCAGGAACTTTACCAGACTTTACTTGCAAAGCCAAGCCCTGCTCAGCAGACTGACCGAAGCTCAC
CAGTGAGACCCAGCAGTGAGAAGAATGACTGTTGCCGAGGGAAGCGAGATGGAATTAACAGTCTTGAGAG
AAAACTGAAGAGACGCCTGGAAAGAGAGGGCCTCTCCAGTGAGCGGTGGGAACGAGTTAAGAAAATGCGG
ACCCCCAAAAAGAAGAAAATCAAACTGAGCCACCCCAAGGACATGAACAATTTCAAGTTAGAGAGAGAGC
GTAGCTATGAATTAGTTCGTTCTGCTGAAACTCATTCCCTGCCCTCAGACACATCCTATTCCGAACAGGA
AGACTCTGAGGATGAAGATGCCATCTGCCCAGCTGTGAGCTGCCTGCAGCCAGAAGGAGATGAGGTGGAC
TGGGTCCAGTGTGATGGCAGCTGCAATCAGTGGTTTCATCAGGTCTGTGTTGGTGTCTCCCCAGAGATGG
CAGAGAAAGAAGACTACATCTGTGTGCGCTGTACTGTGAAGGACGCACCAAGCCGAAAGTAGTAATGAAC
TAGTCCGTAACTTGAAAGTATTTCGATTTCTTGGCTTTATATATCTTGTGGAAAGGACGAGCACGTATAC
GATAACACTGCCGA
