>Addgene plasmid #144233 | TFORF2772 | depositor partial sequence | sequence record 284815 | Barcode
GCACGTATACGATAACACTGCCGA
